>Addgene plasmid #157786 | pWM_12x601_15bpLinker | addgene full sequence | sequence record 357084 | Addgene NGS Result
ATATATCTGACACGTGCCTGGAGACTAGGGAGTAATCCCCTTGGCGGTTAAAACGCGGGGGACAGCGCGT
ACGTGCGTTTAAGCGGTGCTAGAGCTGTCTACGACCAATTGAGCGGCCTCGGCACCGGGATTCTCCAGTT
CATGATATCGGATCCCCGGGTACCGAGCTCGAATTCGGGCTTGCCGTCGTTTTACAGCGACGAGACTGGG
AAAATCCTGGCGTTACCCAACTTAATCGCCTTGCCGCACACCCCCCTTTCGCCAGTTGGCGTAATAGCGA
AGAAGCCCGCACTGACCGCCCTTCCCAACAGTTGCGTAGTCTGAATGGCGAATGGCGTTAAACTAGTAGC
CCGCCTAATGAGCGGGCTTTTTTTTAATTCCCCTATTTGTTTATTTTTCTAAATACATTCAAATAGATAT
CCGCTCATGAGACAATAACCCTGATAAATGCTTCAATAATATTGAAAAAGGAAGAGTATGAGTATTCAAC
ATTTCCGTGTCGCCCTTATTCCCTTTTTTGCGGCATTTTGCCTTCCTGTTTTTGCTCACCCAGAAACGCT
CGTGAAAGTAAAAGACGCAGAGGACCAATTGGGGGCACGAGTGGGATACATAGAACTGGACTTGAATAGC
GGTAAAATCCTTGAGAGTTTTCGCCCTGAAGAGCGTTTTCCAATGATGAGCACTTTCAAAGTTCTGCTAT
GTGGAGCAGTATTATCCCGTGTAGATGCGGGGCAAGAGCAACTCGGACGACGGATATCCTATTCGCAGAA
TGACTTGGTTGAATACTCCCCAGTGACAGAAAAGCACCTTACGGACGGAATGACGGTAAGAGAATTATGT
AGTGCCGCCATAACGATGAGTGATAACACTGCGGCGAACTTACTTCTGACAACCATCGGTGGACCGAAGG
AATTAACCGCTTTTTTGCACAATATGGGAGACCATGTAACTCGCCTTGACCGTTGGGAACCAGAACTGAA
TGAAGCCATACCAAACGACGAGCGAGACACCACAATGCCTGCGGCAATGGCAACAACATTACGCAAACTG
ATATCTGGCGAACTACTTACTCTGGCTTCACGGCAACAATTAATAGACTGGCTTGAAGCGGATAAAGTTG
CAGGACCACTACTGCGTTCGGCACTTCCTGCTGGCTGGTTTATTGCTGATAAATCTGGGGCAGGAGAGCG
TGGTTCACGGGGTATCATTGCCGCACTTGGACCAGATGGTAAGCCTTCCCGTATCGTAGTTATCTACACG
ACGGGTAGTCAGGCAACTATGGACGAACGAAATAGACAGATTGCTGAAATAGGGGCTTCACTGATTAAGC
ATTGGTAAACCGATATCATTAAAGGCTCCTTTTGGAGCCTTTTTTTTTGGACGGACCGAGTAGAAAAGAT
CAAAGGATCTTCTTGAGATCCTTTTTTTCTGCGCGTAATCTGCTGCTTGCAAACAAAAAAACCACCGCTA
CCAGCGGTGGTATGTTTGCCGGATCAAGAGCTACCAACTCTTTTTCCGAAGGTAACTGGCTTCAGCAGAG
CGCAGATACCAAATACTGTTCTTCTAGTGTAGCCGGATATCGGCCACCACTTCAAGAACTCTGTAGCACC
GCCTACATACCTCGCTCTGCTAATCCTGTTACCAGTGGCTGCTGCCAGTGGCGATAAGTCGTGTCTTACC
GGGTTGGACTCAAGACGATAGTTACCGGATAAGGCGCAGCGGTCGGGCTGAACGGGGGGTTCGTGCACAC
AGCCCAGCTTGGAGCGAACGACCTACACCGAACTGAGATACCTACAGCGTGAGCTATGAGAAAGCGCCAC
GTTCCGATATCGAGAAAGGCGGACAGGTATCCGGTAAGCGGCAGGGTCGGAACAGGAGAGCGCACGAGGG
AGCTTCCAGGGGGAAACGCCTGGTATCTTTATAGTCCTGTCGGGTTTCGCCACCTCTGACTTGAGCGTCG
ATTTTTGTGATGCTCGTCAGGGGGGCGGAGCCTATGGAAAAACGCCAGCAACGCGGCCTTTTTACGGTTC
CTGAATTGATTAATGTGAGTTAGCTCACTCATTAGGCACCCCAGGCTTTACACTTTATGCTGCCGGCTCG
TATGTTGTGTGGAATTGTGAGCGGATAACAATTTCACACAGGAAACAGCTATGACTATGATTACGCCCAA
GCTTGATATCATGAACAGGATGTATATATCTGACACGTGCCTGGAGACTAGGGAGTAATCCCCTTGGCGG
TTAAAACGCGGGGGACAGCGCGTACGTGCGTTTAAGCGGTGCTAGAGCTGTCTACGACCAATTGAGCGGC
CTCGGCACCGGGATTCTCCAGTTCCATCTAGATGGAACAGGATGTATATATCTGACACGTGCCTGGAGAC
TAGGGAGTAATCCCCTTGGCGGTTAAAACGCGGGGGACAGCGCGTACGTGCGTTTAAGCGGTGCTAGAGC
TGTCTACGACCAATTGAGCGGCCTCGGCACCGGGATTCTCCAGTTCCAGCTAGATGGAACAGGATGTATA
TATCTGACACGTGCCTGGAGACTAGGGAGTAATCCCCTTGGCGGTTAAAACGCGGGGGACAGCGCGTACG
TGCGTTTAAGCGGTGCTAGAGCTGTCTACGACCAATTGAGCGGCCTCGGCACCGGGATTCTCCAGTTCCA
GCTAGATGGAACAGGATGTATATATCTGACACGTGCCTGGAGACTAGGGAGTAATCCCCTTGGCGGTTAA
AACGCGGGGGACAGCGCGTACGTGCGTTTAAGCGGTGCTAGAGCTGTCTACGACCAATTGAGCGGCCTCG
GCACCGGGATTCTCCAGTTCCAGCTAGATGGAACAGGATGTATATATCTGACACGTGCCTGGAGACTAGG
GAGTAATCCCCTTGGCGGTTAAAACGCGGGGGACAGCGCGTACGTGCGTTTAAGCGGTGCTAGAGCTGTC
TACGACCAATTGAGCGGCCTCGGCACCGGGATTCTCCAGTTCCAGCTAGATGGAACAGGATGTATATATC
TGACACGTGCCTGGAGACTAGGGAGTAATCCCCTTGGCGGTTAAAACGCGGGGGACAGCGCGTACGTGCG
TTTAAGCGGTGCTAGAGCTGTCTACGACCAATTGAGCGGCCTCGGCACCGGGATTCTCCAGTTCCAGCTA
GATGGAACAGGATGTATATATCTGACACGTGCCTGGAGACTAGGGAGTAATCCCCTTGGCGGTTAAAACG
CGGGGGACAGCGCGTACGTGCGTTTAAGCGGTGCTAGAGCTGTCTACGACCAATTGAGCGGCCTCGGCAC
CGGGATTCTCCAGTTCCAGCTAGATGGAACAGGATGTATATATCTGACACGTGCCTGGAGACTAGGGAGT
AATCCCCTTGGCGGTTAAAACGCGGGGGACAGCGCGTACGTGCGTTTAAGCGGTGCTAGAGCTGTCTACG
ACCAATTGAGCGGCCTCGGCACCGGGATTCTCCAGTTCCAGCTAGATGGAACAGGATGTATATATCTGAC
ACGTGCCTGGAGACTAGGGAGTAATCCCCTTGGCGGTTAAAACGCGGGGGACAGCGCGTACGTGCGTTTA
AGCGGTGCTAGAGCTGTCTACGACCAATTGAGCGGCCTCGGCACCGGGATTCTCCAGTTCCAGCTAGATG
GAACAGGATGTATATATCTGACACGTGCCTGGAGACTAGGGAGTAATCCCCTTGGCGGTTAAAACGCGGG
GGACAGCGCGTACGTGCGTTTAAGCGGTGCTAGAGCTGTCTACGACCAATTGAGCGGCCTCGGCACCGGG
ATTCTCCAGTTCCAGCTAGATGGAACAGGATGTATATATCTGACACGTGCCTGGAGACTAGGGAGTAATC
CCCTTGGCGGTTAAAACGCGGGGGACAGCGCGTACGTGCGTTTAAGCGGTGCTAGAGCTGTCTACGACCA
ATTGAGCGGCCTCGGCACCGGGATTCTCCAGTTCCAGCTAGCTGGAACAGGATGT
Features (pLannotate 1.2.2; 9 found; start..end, strand, type, name):
    150..176     -  misc_feature   MCS (fragment): pUC18/19 multiple cloning site
    180..338     +  CDS            lacZ (fragment): BGAL_ECOLI - Experimental evidence at protein level: Swiss-Prot protein existence level 1. From Escherichia coli (strain K12).
    386..477     +  promoter       AmpR promoter: bla
    478..1335    +  CDS            bla: BLAT_ECOLX - Experimental evidence at protein level: Swiss-Prot protein existence level 1. TEM-type are the most prevalent beta-lactamases in enterobacteria; they hydrolyze the beta-lactam bond in susceptible beta-lactam antibiotics, thus conferring resistance to penicillins and cephalosporins. TEM-3 and TEM-4 are capable of hydrolyzing cefotaxime and ceftazidime. TEM-5 is capable of hydrolyzing ceftazidime. TEM-6 is capable of hydrolyzing ceftazidime and aztreonam. TEM-8/CAZ-2, TEM- 16/CAZ-7 and TEM-24/CAZ-6 are markedly active against ceftazidime. IRT- 4 shows resistance to beta-lactamase in
   1339..1381    +  terminator     fd terminator (fragment): central terminator from bacteriophage fd (Otsuka and Kunisawa, 1982)
   1413..2000    +  rep_origin     ori: high-copy-number ColE1/pMB1/pBR322/pUC origin of replication
   2041..2062    +  protein_bind   CAP binding site: CAP binding activates transcription in the presence of cAMP. E. coli catabolite activator protein
   2077..2107    +  promoter       lac promoter: promoter for the E. coli lac operon
   2115..2131    +  protein_bind   lac operator: The lac repressor binds to the lac operator to inhibit transcription in E. coli. This inhibition can be relieved by adding lactose or isopropyl-β-D-thiogalactopyranoside (IPTG). lac repressor encoded by lacI
