[The description below was written by a language model from this plasmid's Addgene catalogue record and pLannotate feature annotations shown in this document.]
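Description:
pWM_12x601_15bpLinker is a small (about 4 kb) pUC-derived bacterial plasmid built on the pWM backbone. It serves as a source of template DNA for in vitro chromatin reconstitution rather than as a protein expression construct, although it is catalogued under bacterial expression. It is propagated in E. coli from a high-copy ColE1/pUC-type origin and selected with ampicillin through the bla (TEM beta-lactamase) gene, which is driven by its own promoter and followed by a fragment of the phage fd terminator. The depositor notes that yields are closer to medium despite the pUC origin, and that the plasmid is occasionally unstable in dam-/dcm- strains, which is unsurprising for a highly repetitive insert. Remnants of the pUC lac region are also present: a CAP binding site, lac promoter and operator, a lacZ fragment and part of the multiple cloning site. The record assigns these no function in the construct's use.

The payload is a synthetic 1,962 bp insert of twelve tandem copies of the "601" sequence, a strong nucleosome-positioning element, described as separated by 15 bp linkers. It was cloned by restriction enzymes using BamHI/HindIII sites that remain intact. The automated feature table annotates only backbone elements; the array itself is unannotated and presumably occupies the roughly 1.8–2 kb region not covered by any feature. According to the record, EcoRV digestion releases the 12x601 array and also produces carrier DNA, which acts as a lower-affinity sink for excess histones and so prevents overassembly of nucleosomes on the array. The resulting defined dodecameric nucleosome arrays were used to study chromatin organization and phase separation, where linker length is a controlled variable.
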