Addgene plasmid #157786: pWM_12x601_15bpLinker
Purpose: EcoRV digestion produces 12x601 chromatin assembly construct with 15 bp linker lengths in addition to carrier DNA that prevents overassembly of nucleosomes
Depositing lab: Michael Rosen. Depositing organization: University of Texas Southwestern Medical Center. Publication: Organization of Chromatin by Intrinsic and Regulated Phase Separation. Gibson BA, Doolittle LK, Schneider MWG, Jensen LE, Gamarra N, Henry L, Gerlich DW, Redding S, Rosen MK. Cell. 2019 Oct 3;179(2):470-484.e21. doi: 10.1016/j.cell.2019.08.037. Epub 2019 Sep 19. PubMed 31543265.
Backbone
  Vector backbone: pWM
  Vector type: Bacterial Expression
Growth in bacteria
  Bacterial resistance: Ampicillin, 100 μg/mL
  Growth temperature: 37°C
  Growth strain: DH5alpha
  Copy number: High Copy
Gene/Insert
  Gene/Insert name: 12x601_15bp linker
  Species: Synthetic
  Insert size (bp): 1962
  Cloning method: Restriction Enzyme; 5′ cloning site BamHI/HindIII (not destroyed); 3′ cloning site HindIII (not destroyed)
  Sequencing primers: 5′ AGCCCGCTCATTAGGCGGGCTAC; 3′ AGCGGATAACAATTTCACACAGG
Terms and licenses: Academic/Nonprofit Terms; Industry Terms: Not Available to Industry
Depositor comments: occasional plasmid instability in dam-/dcm- strains High copy plasmid (pUC-based, but medium yield)
How to cite: pWM_12x601_15bpLinker was a gift from Michael Rosen (Addgene plasmid # 157786 ; http://n2t.net/addgene:157786 ; RRID:Addgene_157786)
